>Addgene plasmid #234157 | pAIP4_3K1H | addgene full sequence | sequence record 464123 | Addgene NGS Result
AGCCGGCG
[124 nt withheld, positions 9-132]
CCCATTCGCCAATCCGGATATAGTTCCTCCTTTCAGCAAAAAACCCCTCAAGACCCGTTTAGAGGCCCCA
AGGGGTTATGCTAGTTATTGCTCAGCGGTGGCAGCAGCCAACTCAGCTTCCTTTCGGGCTTTGTTAGCAG
CCGGATCTCAGTGGTGGTGGTGGTGGTGCTCGAGTCATTACGAACCGGACAGGCTTTCGGATAAATAGCC
CAGCAATTCTTTGATCTCATTCAATTTTTCCTCAAGGTAAGCCTGAAATTCACCAACATTCTCCAACAGG
TCCAGCGGATTAACAACAATCATGCTGAAGATTTCGTCGTTAATCGCAATGTTCAGCTGGGTATCGAACA
GCGGAGAAGCCAGAAACTGGCAGTTTTCCACGATCTCACGCAGCTCCTGCTTGATAATGCTCGCTTGGAG
TGCATCTTTGTCCTCCAGACCCATGCTTTTGTTGAACAACTTCTTACACGCAATTTGCAGGACTTGCAGG
GCGCCCACCGATTCATTTATGTTTTTCATATCCCTTGAAAATCCAGAGCCGCCAATCTGTTCACGGTGGG
CTTCAATGATGTCGTTGTCTTCCATGTCCAGGTCTTCCGGCGCTTGATCTGCCTGGATGCGAATACCGTC
ATACAGGAAACGCAGGCTATCCATTTCCTTGCCCTGACGTTTGGCAAACGCTTCCATCAGGCGACGCAGC
GGCGTGGTCTTTTTGATCTTAAAGAAAATTTCAGAGCTGCCGTCACTAACTTTCAGGTTAATATGGGTTT
CCGGTTTCACTTCCGGCTTGACTTCCGGCTTTGCTTCTTGGTTGACTTCCGAATCTTGCAGGCTACCGTG
GTGATGGTGATGGTGATGATGGTGATGAATCTTCGCCATCATATGTATATCTCCTTCTTAAAGTTAAACA
AAATTATTTCTAGAGGGGAATTGTTATCCGCTCACAATTCCCCTATAGTGAGTCGTATTAATTTCGCGGG
ATCGAGATCGATCTCGATCCTCTACGCCGGACGCATCGTGGCCGGCATCACCGGCGCCACAGGTGCGGTT
GCTGGCGCCTATATCGCCGACATCACCGATGGGGAAGATCGGGCTCGCCACTTCGGGCTCATGAGCGCTT
GTTTCGGCGTGGGTATGGTGGCAGGCCCCGTGGCCGGGGGACTGTTGGGCGCCATCTCCTTGCATGCACC
ATTCCTTGCGGCGGCGGTGCTCAACGGCCTCAACCTACTACTGGGCTGCTTCCTAATGCAGGAGTCGCAT
AAGGGAGAGCGTCGAGATCCCGGACACCATCGAATGGCGCAAAACCTTTCGCGGTATGGCATGATAGCGC
CCGGAAGAGAGTCAATTCAGGGTGGTGAATGTGAAACCAGTAACGTTATACGATGTCGCAGAGTATGCCG
GTGTCTCTTATCAGACCGTTTCCCGCGTGGTGAACCAGGCCAGCCACGTTTCTGCGAAAACGCGGGAAAA
AGTGGAAGCGGCGATGGCGGAGCTGAATTACATTCCCAACCGCGTGGCACAACAACTGGCGGGCAAACAG
TCGTTGCTGATTGGCGTTGCCACCTCCAGTCTGGCCCTGCACGCGCCGTCGCAAATTGTCGCGGCGATTA
AATCTCGCGCCGATCAACTGGGTGCCAGCGTGGTGGTGTCGATGGTAGAACGAAGCGGCGTCGAAGCCTG
TAAAGCGGCGGTGCACAATCTTCTCGCGCAACGCGTCAGTGGGCTGATCATTAACTATCCGCTGGATGAC
CAGGATGCCATTGCTGTGGAAGCTGCCTGCACTAATGTTCCGGCGTTATTTCTTGATGTCTCTGACCAGA
CACCCATCAACAGTATTATTTTCTCCCATGAAGACGGTACGCGACTGGGCGTGGAGCATCTGGTCGCATT
GGGTCACCAGCAAATCGCGCTGTTAGCGGGCCCATTAAGTTCTGTCTCGGCGCGTCTGCGTCTGGCTGGC
TGGCATAAATATCTCACTCGCAATCAAATTCAGCCGATAGCGGAACGGGAAGGCGACTGGAGTGCCATGT
CCGGTTTTCAACAAACCATGCAAATGCTGAATGAGGGCATCGTTCCCACTGCGATGCTGGTTGCCAACGA
TCAGATGGCGCTGGGCGCAATGCGCGCCATTACCGAGTCCGGGCTGCGCGTTGGTGCGGACATCTCGGTA
GTGGGATACGACGATACCGAAGACAGCTCATGTTATATCCCGCCGTTAACCACCATCAAACAGGATTTTC
GCCTGCTGGGGCAAACCAGCGTGGACCGCTTGCTGCAACTCTCTCAGGGCCAGGCGGTGAAGGGCAATCA
GCTGTTGCCCGTCTCACTGGTGAAAAGAAAAACCACCCTGGCGCCCAATACGCAAACCGCCTCTCCCCGC
GCGTTGGCCGATTCATTAATGCAGCTGGCACGACAGGTTTCCCGACTGGAAAGCGGGCAGTGAGCGCAAC
GCAATTAATGTAAGTTAGCTCACTCATTAGGCACCGGGATCTCGACCGATGCCCTTGAGAGCCTTCAACC
CAGTCAGCTCCTTCCGGTGGGCGCGGGGCATGACTATCGTCGCCGCACTTATGACTGTCTTCTTTATCAT
GCAACTCGTAGGACAGGTGCCGGCAGCGCTCTGGGTCATTTTCGGCGAGGACCGCTTTCGCTGGAGCGCG
ACGATGATCGGCCTGTCGCTTGCGGTATTCGGAATCTTGCACGCCCTCGCTCAAGCCTTCGTCACTGGTC
CCGCCACCAAACGTTTCGGCGAGAAGCAGGCCATTATCGCCGGCATGGCGGCCCCACGGGTGCGCATGAT
CGTGCTCCTGTCGTTGAGGACCCGGCTAGGCTGGCGGGGTTGCCTTACTGGTTAGCAGAATGAATCACCG
ATACGCGAGCGAACGTGAAGCGACTGCTGCTGCAAAACGTCTGCGACCTGAGCAACAACATGAATGGTCT
TCGGTTTCCGTGTTTCGTAAAGTCTGGAAACGCGGAAGTCAGCGCCCTGCACCATTATGTTCCGGATCTG
CATCGCAGGATGCTGCTGGCTACCCTGTGGAACACCTACATCTGTATTAACGAAGCGCTGGCATTGACCC
TGAGTGATTTTTCTCTGGTCCCGCCGCATCCATACCGCCAGTTGTTTACCCTCACAACGTTCCAGTAACC
GGGCATGTTCATCATCAGTAACCCGTATCGTGAGCATCCTCTCTCGTTTCATCGGTATCATTACCCCCAT
GAACAGAAATCCCCCTTACACGGAGGCATCAGTGACCAAACAGGAAAAAACCGCCCTTAACATGGCCCGC
TTTATCAGAAGCCAGACATTAACGCTTCTGGAGAAACTCAACGAGCTGGACGCGGATGAACAGGCAGACA
TCTGTGAATCGCTTCACGACCACGCTGATGAGCTTTACCGCAGCTGCCTCGCGCGTTTCGGTGATGACGG
TGAAAACCTCTGACACATGCAGCTCCCGGAGACGGTCACAGCTTGTCTGTAAGCGGATGCCGGGAGCAGA
CAAGCCCGTCAGGGCGCGTCAGCGGGTGTTGGCGGGTGTCGGGGCGCAGCCATGACCCAGTCACGTAGCG
ATAGCGGAGTGTATACTGGCTTAACTATGCGGCATCAGAGCAGATTGTACTGAGAGTGCACCATTGCGGT
GTGAAATACCGCACAGATGCGTAAGGAGAAAATACCGCATCAGGCGCTCTTCCGCTTCCTCGCTCACTGA
CTCGCTGCGCTCGGTCGTTCGGCTGCGGCGAGCGGTATCAGCTCACTCAAAGGCGGTAATACGGTTATCC
ACAGAATCAGGGGATAACGCAGGAAAGAACATGTGAGCAAAAGGCCAGCAAAAGGCCAGGAACCGTAAAA
AGGCCGCGTTGCTGGCGTTTTTCCATAGGCTCCGCCCCCCTGACGAGCATCACAAAAATCGACGCTCAAG
TCAGAGGTGGCGAAACCCGACAGGACTATAAAGATACCAGGCGTTTCCCCCTGGAAGCTCCCTCGTGCGC
TCTCCTGTTCCGACCCTGCCGCTTACCGGATACCTGTCCGCCTTTCTCCCTTCGGGAAGCGTGGCGCTTT
CTCATAGCTCACGCTGTAGGTATCTCAGTTCGGTGTAGGTCGTTCGCTCCAAGCTGGGCTGTGTGCACGA
ACCCCCCGTTCAGCCCGACCGCTGCGCCTTATCCGGTAACTATCGTCTTGAGTCCAACCCGGTAAGACAC
GACTTATCGCCACTGGCAGCAGCCACTGGTAACAGGATTAGCAGAGCGAGGTATGTAGGCGGTGCTACAG
AGTTCTTGAAGTGGTGGCCTAACTACGGCTACACTAGAAGGACAGTATTTGGTATCTGCGCTCTGCTGAA
GCCAGTTACCTTCGGAAAAAGAGTTGGTAGCTCTTGATCCGGCAAACAAACCACCGCTGGTAGCGGTGGT
TTTTTTGTTTGCAAGCAGCAGATTACGCGCAGAAAAAAAGGATCTCAAGAAGATCCTTTGATCTTTTCTA
CGGGGTCTGACGCTCAGTGGAACGAAAACTCACGTTAAGGGATTTTGGTCATGAACAATAAAACTGTCTG
CTTACATAAACAGTAATACAAGGGGTGTTATGAGCCATATTCAACGGGAAACGTCTTGCTCTAGGCCGCG
ATTAAATTCCAACATGGATGCTGATTTATATGGGTATAAATGGGCTCGCGATAATGTCGGGCAATCAGGT
GCGACAATCTATCGATTGTATGGGAAGCCCGATGCGCCAGAGTTGTTTCTGAAACATGGCAAAGGTAGCG
TTGCCAATGATGTTACAGATGAGATGGTCAGACTAAACTGGCTGACGGAATTTATGCCTCTTCCGACCAT
CAAGCATTTTATCCGTACTCCTGATGATGCATGGTTACTCACCACTGCGATCCCCGGGAAAACAGCATTC
CAGGTATTAGAAGAATATCCTGATTCAGGTGAAAATATTGTTGATGCGCTGGCAGTGTTCCTGCGCCGGT
TGCATTCGATTCCTGTTTGTAATTGTCCTTTTAACAGCGATCGCGTATTTCGTCTCGCTCAGGCGCAATC
ACGAATGAATAACGGTTTGGTTGATGCGAGTGATTTTGATGACGAGCGTAATGGCTGGCCTGTTGAACAA
GTCTGGAAAGAAATGCATAAACTTTTGCCATTCTCACCGGATTCAGTCGTCACTCATGGTGATTTCTCAC
TTGATAACCTTATTTTTGACGAGGGGAAATTAATAGGTTGTATTGATGTTGGACGAGTCGGAATCGCAGA
CCGATACCAGGATCTTGCCATCCTATGGAACTGCCTCGGTGAGTTTTCTCCTTCATTACAGAAACGGCTT
TTTCAAAAATATGGTATTGATAATCCTGATATGAATAAATTGCAGTTTCATTTGATGCTCGATGAGTTTT
TCTAAGAATTAATTCATGAGCGGATACATATTTGAATGTATTTAGAAAAATAAACAAATAGGGGTTCCGC
GCACATTTCCCCGAAAAGTGCCACCTAAATTGTAAGCGTTAATATTTTGTTAAAATTCGCGTTAAATTTT
TGTTAAATCAGCTCATTTTTTAACCAATAGGCCGAAATCGGCAAAATCCCTTATAAATCAAAAGAATAGA
CCGAGATAGGGT
[37 nt withheld, positions 5745-5781]
AAAGAACGTGGACTCCAACGTCAAAGG
[49 nt withheld, positions 5809-5857]
T
[84 nt withheld, positions 5859-5942]
Features (pLannotate 1.2.2; 20 found; start..end, strand, type, name):
    169..216     -  terminator     T7 terminator: transcription terminator for bacteriophage T7 RNA polymerase
    224..273     -  CDS            SET1 (fragment): solubility-enhancement tag derived from T7 phage gene 10B
    283..300     -  CDS            9xHis (fragment): 9xHis affinity tag
    667..963     -  CDS            SMT3: SMT3_YEAST - Experimental evidence at protein level: Swiss-Prot protein existence level 1. Not known; suppressor of MIF2 mutations. From Saccharomyces cerevisiae (strain ATCC 204508 / S288c) (Baker's yeast).
    971..990     -  CDS            7xHis (fragment): 6xHis affinity tag
   1022..1044    -  RBS            RBS: efficient ribosome binding site from bacteriophage T7 gene 10 (Olins and Rangwala, 1989)
   1059..1083    -  protein_bind   lac operator: The lac repressor binds to the lac operator to inhibit transcription in E. coli. This inhibition can be relieved by adding lactose or isopropyl-β-D-thiogalactopyranoside (IPTG). lac repressor encoded by lacI
   1084..1102    -  promoter       T7 promoter: promoter for bacteriophage T7 RNA polymerase
   1128..1407    +  CDS            TcR (fragment): tetracycline efflux protein; tet; confers resistance to tetracycline
   1415..1492    +  promoter       lacI promoter: lacI
   1493..2575    +  CDS            lacI: lac repressor; lacI; The lac repressor binds to the lac operator to inhibit transcription in E. coli. This inhibition can be relieved by adding lactose or isopropyl-β-D-thiogalactopyranoside (IPTG).
   2588..2609    +  protein_bind   CAP binding site: CAP binding activates transcription in the presence of cAMP. E. coli catabolite activator protein
   2624..2915    +  CDS            TcR (fragment): tetracycline efflux protein; tet; confers resistance to tetracycline
   2987..3367    -  CDS            YPB1_ECOLX: Protein predicted: Swiss-Prot protein existence level 4. From Escherichia coli.
   3384..3575    +  CDS            rop: Rop protein, which maintains plasmids at low copy number; rop
   3677..3816    +  misc_feature   bom: basis of mobility region from pBR322
   4002..4590    -  rep_origin     ori: high-copy-number ColE1/pMB1/pBR322/pUC origin of replication
   4712..5527    +  CDS            KanR: aminoglycoside phosphotransferase; aph(3')-Ia; confers resistance to kanamycin in bacteria or G418 (Geneticin®) in eukaryotes
   5536..5593    -  promoter       AmpR promoter (fragment): bla
   5646..132     -  rep_origin     f1 ori (across the origin) (sequence partly withheld): f1 bacteriophage origin of replication; arrow indicates direction of (+) strand synthesis
