[The description below was written by a language model from this plasmid's Addgene catalogue record and pLannotate feature annotations shown in this document.]
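Description:
pAIP4_3K1H is a bacterial expression plasmid built on a pET29b backbone for heterologous production in Escherichia coli of 3K1H, an uncharacterized protein of Helicobacter pylori 26695 (O25709_HELPY). It replicates from a ColE1/pMB1-type origin accompanied by the rop gene and the bom mobility region inherited from pBR322. The catalogue lists it as high copy, although rop normally moderates copy number. Selection is by kanamycin through the aph(3')-Ia gene. An f1 origin is also present, and the short tetracycline-resistance fragments flagged in the feature table are non-functional pBR322 remnants typical of pET vectors.

Expression is driven by a T7 promoter with an adjacent lac operator, followed by the phage T7 gene 10 ribosome binding site and closed by the T7 terminator. The plasmid carries its own lacI gene, so transcription is repressed until IPTG is added in a host that supplies T7 RNA polymerase. The open reading frame begins with a backbone-encoded N-terminal polyhistidine tag (recorded as 10xHis) fused to yeast Smt3, the SUMO homologue, which commonly improves solubility and provides a recognition fold for SUMO protease to release the downstream protein. The 345 bp synthetic insert was placed after Smt3 by Golden Gate assembly, destroying both BsaI sites. It is not annotated itself but corresponds to the gap between Smt3 and the downstream elements. The annotation also detects a fragmentary His tag and a partial SET1 solubility-tag match between the insert region and the terminator. The catalogue entry does not mention these, and whether they are translated as part of the product is not stated. The construct fits affinity capture followed by protease elution for high-throughput purification.
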