Addgene plasmid #234157: pAIP4_3K1H
Purpose: Heterologous protein expression of O25709_HELPY in Escherichia coli
Depositing lab: Christopher Bahl. Depositing organization: AI Proteins. Publication: Facile, high-throughput protein purification enabled by high-efficiency protease elution. Cárcamo Noriega EN, Truebridge IS, Teets FD 3rd, Bowman JW 3rd, Rodriguez N, Howard TA, Bahl CD. Protein Sci. 2026 Sep;35(9):e70746. doi: 10.1002/pro.70746. PubMed 42555168.
Backbone
  Vector backbone: pET29b
  Backbone size w/o insert (bp): 5679
  Vector type: Bacterial Expression
Growth in bacteria
  Bacterial resistance: Kanamycin, 50 μg/mL
  Growth temperature: 37°C
  Growth strain: DH10B
  Copy number: High Copy
Gene/Insert
  Gene/Insert name: 3K1H (alt names: O25709_HELPY; Uncharacterized protein)
  Species: Helicobacter pylori 26695
  Insert size (bp): 345
  Promoter: T7
  Tag / fusion protein: 10x HisTag-Smt3 (N terminal on backbone)
  Cloning method: Golden Gate
  Sequencing primers: 5′ T7-promoter; 3′ T7-Term
Resource information
  A portion of this plasmid was derived from a plasmid made by: Synthetic DNA
Terms and licenses: Academic/Nonprofit Terms; Industry Terms
Depositor comments: 5' cloning site: BsaI (destroyed), 3' cloning site: BsaI (destroyed)
How to cite: pAIP4_3K1H was a gift from Christopher Bahl (Addgene plasmid # 234157 ; http://n2t.net/addgene:234157 ; RRID:Addgene_234157)
